>Addgene plasmid #166426 | pBS L30 mRuby3-Rab5c | addgene full sequence | sequence record 333503 | Addgene NGS Result
TCTCGCGCGTTTCGGTGATGACGGTGAAAACCTCTGACACATGCAGCTCCCGGAGACGGTCACAGCTTGT
CTGTAAGCGGATGCCGGGAGCAGACAAGCCCGTCAGGGCGCGTCAGCGGGTGTTGGCGGGTGTCGGGGCT
GGCTTAACTATGCGGCATCAGAGCAGATTGTACTGAGAGTGCACCATATGCGGTGTGAAATACCGCACAG
ATGCGTAAGGAGAAAATACCGCATCAGG
[124 nt withheld, positions 239-362]
C
[91 nt withheld, positions 364-454]
A
[49 nt withheld, positions 456-504]
CCTTTGACGTTGGAGTCCACGTTCTTT
[37 nt withheld, positions 532-568]
ACCCTATCTCGGTCTATTCTTTTGATTTATAAGGGATTTTGCCGATTTCGGCCTATTGGTTAAAAAATGA
GCTGATTTAACAAAAATTTAACGCGAATTTTAACAAAATATTAACGCTTACAATTTCCATTCGCCATTCA
GGCTGCGCAACTGTTGGGAAGGGCGATCGGTGCGGGCCTCTTCGCTATTACGCCAGCTGGCGAAAGGGGG
ATGTGCTGCAAGGCGATTAAGTTGGGTAACGCCAGGGTTTTCCCAGTCACGACGTTGTAAAACGACGGCC
AGTGAATTGTAATACGACTCACTATAGGGCGAATTCGAGCTCGGTACCCGGGGATCGCAGAACAAACGCC
CAGAACCGAAGGCCGGAGCCCAGACGCCGCAGCAGCCCAGCCTGCGTTGTAACCCGGTCCCCATAGCAAC
CAACTACCGCAGACTACTCTCGCAAGCGCTGTTCTGCTTGTGACCCGGACCGGCTTCTCTTCCGCTTCCG
GTCCCACAATCCTCTGTCGGCCTAGAAGAGCTTTGCATTGTGGGAGCTCCTTCCTTTCTCGCTCCCCGGC
CATCTTGGCGGCTGGTGTTGGTGAGTGAGCTCTGCGGGGTAAACGATTAGGCGGCTCGGGGAGCTCCGCT
AGCTGGTGTTTGACGCTCTGGATTATAATCCTCTCTTCTGTCCTCTGTGTATGCTAGGTTGGGGGTTGTC
CCGCACCTACTAGAGGATCCGCCACCATGGTGTCTAAGGGCGAAGAGCTGATCAAGGAAAATATGCGTAT
GAAGGTGGTCATGGAAGGTTCGGTCAACGGCCACCAATTCAAATGCACAGGTGAAGGAGAAGGCAGACCG
TACGAGGGAGTGCAAACCATGAGGATCAAAGTCATCGAGGGAGGACCCCTGCCATTTGCCTTTGACATTC
TTGCCACGTCGTTCATGTATGGCAGCCGTACCTTTATCAAGTACCCGGCCGACATCCCTGATTTCTTTAA
ACAGTCCTTTCCTGAGGGTTTTACTTGGGAAAGAGTTACGAGATACGAAGATGGTGGAGTCGTCACCGTC
ACGCAGGACACCAGCCTTGAGGATGGCGAGCTCGTCTACAACGTCAAGGTCAGAGGGGTAAACTTTCCCT
CCAATGGTCCCGTGATGCAGAAGAAGACCAAGGGTTGGGAGCCTAATACAGAGATGATGTATCCAGCAGA
TGGTGGTCTGAGAGGATACACTGACATCGCACTGAAAGTTGATGGTGGTGGCCATCTGCACTGCAACTTC
GTGACAACTTACAGGTCAAAAAAGACCGTCGGGAACATCAAGATGCCCGGTGTCCATGCCGTTGATCACC
GCCTGGAAAGGATCGAGGAGAGTGACAATGAAACCTACGTAGTGCAAAGAGAAGTGGCAGTTGCCAAATA
CAGCAACCTTGGTGGTGGCATGGACGAGCTGTACAAGGGTGGTTCCGGTGGATCTGGAGGTTCTGATATC
ACAAGTTTGTACAAAAAAGCAGGCACCATGGCGGGTCGGGGAGGCGCAGCACGACCCAATGGACCAGCTG
CTGGGAACAAGATCTGTCAATTTAAGCTGGTTCTGCTGGGGGAGTCTGCGGTAGGCAAATCCAGCCTCGT
CCTCCGCTTTGTCAAGGGACAGTTTCACGAGTACCAGGAGAGCACAATTGGAGCGGCCTTCCTCACACAG
ACTGTCTGCCTGGATGACACAACAGTCAAGTTTGAGATCTGGGACACAGCTGGACAGGAGCGGTATCACA
GCCTGGCCCCCATGTACTATCGGGGGGCCCAGGCTGCCATCGTGGTCTATGACATCACCAACACAGATAC
ATTTGCACGGGCCAAGAACTGGGTGAAGGAGCTACAGAGGCAGGCCAGCCCCAACATCGTCATTGCACTC
GCGGGTAACAAGGCAGACCTGGCCAGCAAGAGAGCCGTGGAATTCCAGGAAGCACAAGCCTATGCAGACG
ACAACAGTTTGCTGTTCATGGAGACATCAGCAAAGACTGCAATGAACGTGAACGAAATCTTCATGGCAAT
AGCTAAGAAGCTTCCCAAGAACGAGCCCCAGAATGCAACTGGTGCTCCAGGCCGAAACCGAGGTGTGGAC
CTCCAGGAGAACAACCCAGCCAGCCGGAGCCAGTGCTGCAGCAACTAGAACCCAGCTTTCTTGTACAAAG
TGGTGATATCGTAGGTTGACCTGCAGGGGGAGATGGGGGAGGCTAACTGAAACACGGAAGGAGACAATAC
CGGAAGGAACCCGCGCTATGACGGCAATAAAAAGACAGAATAAAACGCACGGGTGTTGGGTCGTTTGTTC
ATAAACGCGGGGTTCGGTCCCAGGGCTGGCACTCTGTCGATACCCCACCGAGACCCCATTGGGGCCAATA
CGCCCGCGTTTCTTCCTTTTCCCCACCCCACCCCCCAAGTTCGGGTGAAGGCCCAGGGCTCGCAGCCAAC
GTCGGGGCGGCAAGCCCTGCCATAGCCACGGGCCCCGTGGGTTAGGGACGGGGTCCCCCATGCAAGCTTT
TGTTCCCTTTAGTGAGGGTTAATTTCGAGCTTGGCGTAATCATGGTCATAGCTGTTTCCTGTGTGAAATT
GTTATCCGCTCACAATTCCACACAACATACGAGCCGGAAGCATAAAGTGTAAAGCCTGGGGTGCCTAATG
AGTGAGCTAACTCACATTAATTGCGTTGCGCTCACTGCCCGCTTTCCAGTCGGGAAACCTGTCGTGCCAG
CTGCATTAATGAATCGGCCAACGCGCGGGGAGAGGCGGTTTGCGTATTGGGCGCTCTTCCGCTTCCTCGC
TCACTGACTCGCTGCGCTCGGTCGTTCGGCTGCGGCGAGCGGTATCAGCTCACTCAAAGGCGGTAATACG
GTTATCCACAGAATCAGGGGATAACGCAGGAAAGAACATGTGAGCAAAAGGCCAGCAAAAGGCCAGGAAC
CGTAAAAAGGCCGCGTTGCTGGCGTTTTTCCATAGGCTCCGCCCCCCTGACGAGCATCACAAAAATCGAC
GCTCAAGTCAGAGGTGGCGAAACCCGACAGGACTATAAAGATACCAGGCGTTTCCCCCTGGAAGCTCCCT
CGTGCGCTCTCCTGTTCCGACCCTGCCGCTTACCGGATACCTGTCCGCCTTTCTCCCTTCGGGAAGCGTG
GCGCTTTCTCATAGCTCACGCTGTAGGTATCTCAGTTCGGTGTAGGTCGTTCGCTCCAAGCTGGGCTGTG
TGCACGAACCCCCCGTTCAGCCCGACCGCTGCGCCTTATCCGGTAACTATCGTCTTGAGTCCAACCCGGT
AAGACACGACTTATCGCCACTGGCAGCAGCCACTGGTAACAGGATTAGCAGAGCGAGGTATGTAGGCGGT
GCTACAGAGTTCTTGAAGTGGTGGCCTAACTACGGCTACACTAGAAGAACAGTATTTGGTATCTGCGCTC
TGCTGAAGCCAGTTACCTTCGGAAAAAGAGTTGGTAGCTCTTGATCCGGCAAACAAACCACCGCTGGTAG
CGGTGGTTTTTTTGTTTGCAAGCAGCAGATTACGCGCAGAAAAAAAGGATCTCAAGAAGATCCTTTGATC
TTTTCTACGGGGTCTGACGCTCAGTGGAACGAAAACTCACGTTAAGGGATTTTGGTCATGAGATTATCAA
AAAGGATCTTCACCTAGATCCTTTTAAATTAAAAATGAAGTTTTAAATCAATCTAAAGTATATATGAGTA
AACTTGGTCTGACAGTTACCAATGCTTAATCAGTGAGGCACCTATCTCAGCGATCTGTCTATTTCGTTCA
TCCATAGTTGCCTGACTCCCCGTCGTGTAGATAACTACGATACGGGAGGGCTTACCATCTGGCCCCAGTG
CTGCAATGATACCGCGAGACCCACGCTCACCGGCTCCAGATTTATCAGCAATAAACCAGCCAGCCGGAAG
GGCCGAGCGCAGAAGTGGTCCTGCAACTTTATCCGCCTCCATCCAGTCTATTAATTGTTGCCGGGAAGCT
AGAGTAAGTAGTTCGCCAGTTAATAGTTTGCGCAACGTTGTTGCCATTGCTACAGGCATCGTGGTGTCAC
GCTCGTCGTTTGGTATGGCTTCATTCAGCTCCGGTTCCCAACGATCAAGGCGAGTTACATGATCCCCCAT
GTTGTGCAAAAAAGCGGTTAGCTCCTTCGGTCCTCCGATCGTTGTCAGAAGTAAGTTGGCCGCAGTGTTA
TCACTCATGGTTATGGCAGCACTGCATAATTCTCTTACTGTCATGCCATCCGTAAGATGCTTTTCTGTGA
CTGGTGAGTACTCAACCAAGTCATTCTGAGAATAGTGTATGCGGCGACCGAGTTGCTCTTGCCCGGCGTC
AATACGGGATAATACCGCGCCACATAGCAGAACTTTAAAAGTGCTCATCATTGGAAAACGTTCTTCGGGG
CGAAAACTCTCAAGGATCTTACCGCTGTTGAGATCCAGTTCGATGTAACCCACTCGTGCACCCAACTGAT
CTTCAGCATCTTTTACTTTCACCAGCGTTTCTGGGTGAGCAAAAACAGGAAGGCAAAATGCCGCAAAAAA
GGGAATAAGGGCGACACGGAAATGTTGAATACTCATACTCTTCCTTTTTCAATATTATTGAAGCATTTAT
CAGGGTTATTGTCTCATGAGCGGATACATATTTGAATGTATTTAGAAAAATAAACAAATAGGGGTTCCGC
GCACATTTCCCCGAAAAGTGCCACCTGACGTCTAAGAAACCATTATTATCATGACATTAACCTATAAAAA
TAGGCGTATCACGAGGCCCTTTCG
Features (pLannotate 1.2.2; 20 found; start..end, strand, type, name):
      2..37      +  CDS            rop (fragment): Rop protein, which maintains plasmids at low copy number; rop
    139..238     +  misc_feature   bom (fragment): basis of mobility region from pBR322
    239..667     +  rep_origin     f1 ori (sequence partly withheld): f1 bacteriophage origin of replication; arrow indicates direction of (+) strand synthesis
    698..855     -  CDS            lacZα (fragment): LacZα fragment of β-galactosidase; lacZ fragment
    858..876     +  promoter       T7 promoter: promoter for bacteriophage T7 RNA polymerase
    879..904     +  misc_feature   MCS (fragment): pUC18/19 multiple cloning site
   1295..2005    +  CDS            mRuby3: mRuby3 is a basic (constitutively fluorescent) red fluorescent protein published in 2016, derived from Entacmaea quadricolor. It has low acid sensitivity.
   2040..2060    +  protein_bind   attB1: mutant version of attB; core recombination site for the Gateway® BP reaction BP Clonase™
   2066..2713    +  CDS            RAB5C: RAB5C_HUMAN - Also known as RABL. Experimental evidence at protein level: Swiss-Prot protein existence level 1. Protein transport. Probably involved in vesicular traffic. From Homo sapiens (Human).
   2718..2742    -  protein_bind   attB2: mutant version of attB; recombination site for the Gateway® BP reaction BP Clonase™
   2830..2878    +  polyA_signal   HSV TK poly(A) signal: herpes simplex virus thymidine kinase polyadenylation signal (Cole and Stacy, 1985)
   2969..2985    -  polyA_signal   bGH poly(A) signal (fragment): bovine growth hormone polyadenylation signal
   3094..3112    -  promoter       T3 promoter: promoter for bacteriophage T3 RNA polymerase
   3157..3173    -  protein_bind   lac operator: The lac repressor binds to the lac operator to inhibit transcription in E. coli. This inhibition can be relieved by adding lactose or isopropyl-β-D-thiogalactopyranoside (IPTG). lac repressor encoded by lacI
   3181..3211    -  promoter       lac promoter: promoter for the E. coli lac operon
   3226..3247    -  protein_bind   CAP binding site: CAP binding activates transcription in the presence of cAMP. E. coli catabolite activator protein
   3260..3352    -  CDS            lacI (fragment): lac repressor; lacI; The lac repressor binds to the lac operator to inhibit transcription in E. coli. This inhibition can be relieved by adding lactose or isopropyl-β-D-thiogalactopyranoside (IPTG).
   3535..4123    -  rep_origin     ori: high-copy-number ColE1/pMB1/pBR322/pUC origin of replication
   4294..5154    -  CDS            AmpR: β-lactamase; bla; confers resistance to ampicillin, carbenicillin, and related antibiotics
   5155..5259    -  promoter       AmpR promoter: bla
