[The description below was written by a language model from this plasmid's Addgene catalogue record and pLannotate feature annotations shown in this document.]
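Description:
pBS L30 mRuby3-Rab5c is a 5,352 bp mammalian expression plasmid built on a pBluescript-type (pBS) backbone that was adapted for use in mammalian cells by adding the promoter of the mouse ribosomal protein L30 gene and a herpes simplex virus thymidine kinase polyadenylation signal. In E. coli it replicates from a high-copy ColE1/pUC-type origin and is selected with ampicillin through the β-lactamase gene and its own promoter. The backbone also retains typical phagemid elements: an f1 origin for single-stranded DNA production, flanking T7 and T3 phage promoters, and remnants of the lacZα/lac promoter-operator region and cloning site. No mammalian selection marker is annotated, so the plasmid appears suited to transient transfection.

The payload is a fusion of the red fluorescent protein mRuby3 (excitation about 558 nm, emission about 592 nm) to the N-terminus of human RAB5C, a small GTPase involved in vesicular traffic. The RAB5C coding sequence is bracketed by attB1 and attB2 sites, consistent with its insertion by Gateway recombination downstream of mRuby3, so the attB1 site lies in the linker between tag and insert. The HSV TK poly(A) signal follows the cassette. The L30 promoter itself was not picked up by the automated annotation, but the unannotated stretch between the cloning-site remnant and the start of mRuby3 is where the catalogue description places it. The deliberately weak promoter gives low expression of the tagged protein, which is generally useful in fluorescence imaging of Rab5C-labelled compartments for limiting overexpression artefacts, although the record does not detail specific applications.
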