Addgene plasmid #166426: pBS L30 mRuby3-Rab5c
Purpose: Rab5C fused to mRuby3 fluorescent protein (ex558/em592) tag in N-ter under control of a weak L30 promoter.
Depositing lab: Raphael Gaudin. Depositing organization: CNRS, Delegation Occitanie Est.
Backbone
  Vector backbone: pBS
  Modifications to backbone: Modified for mammalian expression using the promoter of the mouse ribosomal protein L30 gene ("weak promoter") and a HSV TK polyA tail
  Vector type: Mammalian Expression
Growth in bacteria
  Bacterial resistance: Ampicillin, 100 μg/mL
  Growth temperature: 37°C
  Growth strain: DH5alpha
  Copy number: Unknown
Gene/Insert
  Gene/Insert name: Rab5C (alt name: Rab5C)
  Species: H. sapiens (human)
  GenBank ID: NC_000017.11
  Promoter: L30 weak promoter
  Tag / fusion protein: mRuby3 (N terminal on insert)
  Entrez Gene: RAB5C (a.k.a. L1880, RAB5CL, RAB5L, RABL)
  Cloning method: Gateway Cloning
  Sequencing primers: 5′ M13pUC-fwd; 3′ T3
Terms and licenses: Academic/Nonprofit Terms; Industry Terms: Not Available to Industry
How to cite: pBS L30 mRuby3-Rab5c was a gift from Raphael Gaudin (Addgene plasmid # 166426 ; http://n2t.net/addgene:166426 ; RRID:Addgene_166426)
